>Addgene plasmid #218917 | CRY2olig-PR | addgene full sequence | sequence record 442219 | Addgene NGS Result
ATTTTTCTAAATACATTCAAATATGTATCCGCTCATGAGACAATAACCCTGATAAATGCTTCAATAATAT
TGAAAAAGGAAGAGTCCTGAGGCGGAAAGAACCAGCTGTGGAATGTGTGTCAGTTAGGGTGTGGAAAGTC
CCCAGGCTCCCCAGCAGGCAGAAGTATGCAAAGCATGCATCTCAATTAGTCAGCAACCAGGTGTGGAAAG
TCCCCAGGCTCCCCAGCAGGCAGAAGTATGCAAAGCATGCATCTCAATTAGTCAGCAACCATAGTCCCGC
CCCTAACTCCGCCCATCCCGCCCCTAACTCCGCCCAGTTCCGCCCATTCTCCGCCCCATGGCTGACTAAT
TTTTTTTATTTATGCAGAGGCCGAGGCCGCCTCGGCCTCTGAGCTATTCCAGAAGTAGTGAGGAGGCTTT
TTTGGAGGCCTAGGCTTTTGCAAAGATCGATCAAGAGACAGGATGAGGATCGTTTCGCATGATTGAACAA
GATGGATTGCACGCAGGTTCTCCGGCCGCTTGGGTGGAGAGGCTATTCGGCTATGACTGGGCACAACAGA
CAATCGGCTGCTCTGATGCCGCCGTGTTCCGGCTGTCAGCGCAGGGGCGCCCGGTTCTTTTTGTCAAGAC
CGACCTGTCCGGTGCCCTGAATGAACTGCAAGACGAGGCAGCGCGGCTATCGTGGCTGGCCACGACGGGC
GTTCCTTGCGCAGCTGTGCTCGACGTTGTCACTGAAGCGGGAAGGGACTGGCTGCTATTGGGCGAAGTGC
CGGGGCAGGATCTCCTGTCATCTCACCTTGCTCCTGCCGAGAAAGTATCCATCATGGCTGATGCAATGCG
GCGGCTGCATACGCTTGATCCGGCTACCTGCCCATTCGACCACCAAGCGAAACATCGCATCGAGCGAGCA
CGTACTCGGATGGAAGCCGGTCTTGTCGATCAGGATGATCTGGACGAAGAGCATCAGGGGCTCGCGCCAG
CCGAACTGTTCGCCAGGCTCAAGGCGAGCATGCCCGACGGCGAGGATCTCGTCGTGACCCATGGCGATGC
CTGCTTGCCGAATATCATGGTGGAAAATGGCCGCTTTTCTGGATTCATCGACTGTGGCCGGCTGGGTGTG
GCGGACCGCTATCAGGACATAGCGTTGGCTACCCGTGATATTGCTGAAGAGCTTGGCGGCGAATGGGCTG
ACCGCTTCCTCGTGCTTTACGGTATCGCCGCTCCCGATTCGCAGCGCATCGCCTTCTATCGCCTTCTTGA
CGAGTTCTTCTGAGCGGGACTCTGGGGTTCGAAATGACCGACCAAGCGACGCCCAACCTGCCATCACGAG
ATTTCGATTCCACCGCCGCCTTCTATGAAAGGTTGGGCTTCGGAATCGTTTTCCGGGACGCCGGCTGGAT
GATCCTCCAGCGCGGGGATCTCATGCTGGAGTTCTTCGCCCACCCTAGGGGGAGGCTAACTGAAACACGG
AAGGAGACAATACCGGAAGGAACCCGCGCTATGACGGCAATAAAAAGACAGAATAAAACGCACGGTGTTG
GGTCGTTTGTTCATAAACGCGGGGTTCGGTCCCAGGGCTGGCACTCTGTCGATACCCCACCGAGACCCCA
TTGGGGCCAATACGCCCGCGTTTCTTCCTTTTCCCCACCCCACCCCCCAAGTTCGGGTGAAGGCCCAGGG
CTCGCAGCCAACGTCGGGGCGGCAGGCCCTGCCATAGCCTCAGGTTACTCATATATACTTTAGATTGATT
TAAAACTTCATTTTTAATTTAAAAGGATCTAGGTGAAGATCCTTTTTGATAATCTCATGACCAAAATCCC
TTAACGTGAGTTTTCGTTCCACTGAGCGTCAGACCCCGTAGAAAAGATCAAAGGATCTTCTTGAGATCCT
TTTTTTCTGCGCGTAATCTGCTGCTTGCAAACAAAAAAACCACCGCTACCAGCGGTGGTTTGTTTGCCGG
ATCAAGAGCTACCAACTCTTTTTCCGAAGGTAACTGGCTTCAGCAGAGCGCAGATACCAAATACTGTTCT
TCTAGTGTAGCCGTAGTTAGGCCACCACTTCAAGAACTCTGTAGCACCGCCTACATACCTCGCTCTGCTA
ATCCTGTTACCAGTGGCTGCTGCCAGTGGCGATAAGTCGTGTCTTACCGGGTTGGACTCAAGACGATAGT
TACCGGATAAGGCGCAGCGGTCGGGCTGAACGGGGGGTTCGTGCACACAGCCCAGCTTGGAGCGAACGAC
CTACACCGAACTGAGATACCTACAGCGTGAGCTATGAGAAAGCGCCACGCTTCCCGAAGGGAGAAAGGCG
GACAGGTATCCGGTAAGCGGCAGGGTCGGAACAGGAGAGCGCACGAGGGAGCTTCCAGGGGGAAACGCCT
GGTATCTTTATAGTCCTGTCGGGTTTCGCCACCTCTGACTTGAGCGTCGATTTTTGTGATGCTCGTCAGG
GGGGCGGAGCCTATGGAAAAACGCCAGCAACGCGGCCTTTTTACGGTTCCTGGCCTTTTGCTGGCCTTTT
GCTCACATGTTCTTTCCTGCGTTATCCCCTGATTCTGTGGATAACCGTATTACCGCCATGCATTAGTTAT
TAATAGTAATCAATTACGGGGTCATTAGTTCATAGCCCATATATGGAGTTCCGCGTTACATAACTTACGG
TAAATGGCCCGCCTGGCTGACCGCCCAACGACCCCCGCCCATTGACGTCAATAATGACGTATGTTCCCAT
AGTAACGCCAATAGGGACTTTCCATTGACGTCAATGGGTGGAGTATTTACGGTAAACTGCCCACTTGGCA
GTACATCAAGTGTATCATATGCCAAGTACGCCCCCTATTGACGTCAATGACGGTAAATGGCCCGCCTGGC
ATTATGCCCAGTACATGACCTTATGGGACTTTCCTACTTGGCAGTACATCTACGTATTAGTCATCGCTAT
TACCATGGTGATGCGGTTTTGGCAGTACATCAATGGGCGTGGATAGCGGTTTGACTCACGGGGATTTCCA
AGTCTCCACCCCATTGACGTCAATGGGAGTTTGTTTTGGCACCAAAATCAACGGGACTTTCCAAAATGTC
GTAACAACTCCGCCCCATTGACGCAAATGGGCGGTAGGCGTGTACGGTGGGAGGTCTATATAAGCAGAGC
TGGTTTAGTGAACCGTCAGATCCGCTAGCGCTACCGGACTCAGATCTCGAGGCCACCATGAAGATGGACA
AAAAGACTATAGTTTGGTTTAGAAGAGACCTAAGGATTGAGGATAATCCTGCATTAGCAGCAGCTGCTCA
CGAAGGATCTGTTTTTCCTGTCTTCATTTGGTGTCCTGAAGAAGAAGGACAGTTTTATCCTGGAAGAGCT
TCAAGATGGTGGATGAAACAATCACTTGCTCACTTATCTCAATCCTTGAAGGCTCTTGGATCTGACCTCA
CTTTAATCAAAACCCACAACACGATTTCAGCGATCTTGGATTGTATCCGCGTTACCGGTGCTACAAAAGT
CGTCTTTAACCACCTCTATGATCCTGTTTCGTTAGTTCGGGACCATACCGTAAAGGAGAAGCTGGTGGAA
CGTGGGATCTCTGTGCAAAGCTACAATGGAGATCTATTGTATGAACCGTGGGAGATATACTGCGAAAAGG
GCAAACCTTTTACGAGTTTCAATTCTTACTGGAAGAAATGCTTAGATATGTCGATTGAATCCGTTATGCT
TCCTCCTCCTTGGCGGTTGATGCCAATAACTGCAGCGGCTGAAGCGATTTGGGCGTGTTCGATTGAAGAA
CTAGGGCTGGAGAATGAGGCCGAGAAACCGAGCAATGCGTTGTTAACTAGAGCTTGGTCTCCAGGATGGA
GCAATGCTGATAAGTTACTAAATGAGTTCATCGAGAAGCAGTTGATAGATTATGCAAAGAACAGCAAGAA
AGTTGTTGGGAATTCTACTTCACTACTTTCTCCGTATCTCCATTTCGGGGAAATAAGCGTCAGACACGTT
TTCCAGTGTGCCCGGATGAAACAAATTATATGGGCAAGAGATAAGAACAGTGAAGGAGAAGAAAGTGCAG
ATCTTTTTCTTAGGGGAATCGGTTTAAGAGAGTATTCTCGGTATATATGTTTCAACTTCCCGTTTACTCA
CGAGCAATCGTTGTTGAGTCATCTTCGGTTTTTCCCTTGGGATGCTGATGTTGATAAGTTCAAGGCCTGG
AGACAAGGCAGGACCGGTTATCCGTTGGTGGATGCCGGAATGAGAGAGCTTTGGGCTACCGGATGGATGC
ATAACAGAATAAGAGTGATTGTTTCAAGCTTTGCTGTGAAGTTTCTTCTCCTTCCATGGAAATGGGGAAT
GAAGTATTTCTGGGATACACTTTTGGATGCTGATTTGGAATGTGACATCCTTGGCTGGCAGTATATCTCT
GGGAGTATCCCCGATGGCCACGAGCTTGATCGCTTGGACAATCCCGCGTTACAAGGCGCCAAATATGACC
CAGAAGGTGAGTACATAAGGCAATGGCTTCCCGAGCTTGCGAGATTGCCAACTGAATGGATCCATCATCC
ATGGGACGCTCCTTTAACCGTACTCAAAGCTTCTGGTGTGGAACTCGGAACAAACTATGCGAAACCCATT
GTAGACATCGACACAGCTCGTGAGCTACTAGCTAAAGCTATTTCAAGAACCCGTGGAGCACAGATCATGA
TCGGAGCAGCAGCCCGGGATCCACCGGTCGCCACCATGGTGAGCAAGGGCGAGGAGGATAACATGGCCAT
CATCAAGGAGTTCATGCGCTTCAAGGTGCACATGGAGGGCTCCGTGAACGGCCACGAGTTCGAGATCGAG
GGCGAGGGCGAGGGCCGCCCCTACGAGGGCACCCAGACCGCCAAGCTGAAGGTGACCAAGGGTGGCCCCC
TGCCCTTCGCCTGGGACATCCTGTCCCCTCAGTTCATGTACGGCTCCAAGGCCTACGTGAAGCACCCCGC
CGACATCCCCGACTACTTGAAGCTGTCCTTCCCCGAGGGCTTCAAGTGGGAGCGCGTGATGAACTTCGAG
GACGGCGGCGTGGTGACCGTGACCCAGGACTCCTCCCTGCAGGACGGCGAGTTCATCTACAAGGTGAAGC
TGCGCGGCACCAACTTCCCCTCCGACGGCCCCGTAATGCAGAAGAAGACCATGGGCTGGGAGGCCTCCTC
CGAGCGGATGTACCCCGAGGACGGCGCCCTGAAGGGCGAGATCAAGCAGAGGCTGAAGCTGAAGGACGGC
GGCCACTACGACGCTGAGGTCAAGACCACCTACAAGGCCAAGAAGCCCGTGCAGCTGCCCGGCGCCTACA
ACGTCAACATCAAGTTGGACATCACCTCCCACAACGAGGACTACACCATCGTGGAACAGTACGAACGCGC
CGAGGGCCGCCACTCCACCGGCGGCATGGACGAGCTGTACAAGATGCCCAGACCCCGGCCTAGACCCAGA
CCTAGACCTCGCCCCAGACCAAGACCAAGGCCAAGACCTCGGCCAAGGCCCCGTCCCAGGCCACGTCCAC
GTCCAAGGCCCAGGCCAAGGCCTCGACCTCGTCCTAGACCTAGGCCGAGGCCACGCCCGAGGCCTAGACC
TCGACCACGGCCACGGCCACGACCTAGGCCACGGCCAAGACCAAGACCCAGATGAGCGGCCGCGACTCTA
GATCATAATCAGCCATACCACATTTGTAGAGGTTTTACTTGCTTTAAAAAACCTCCCACACCTCCCCCTG
AACCTGAAACATAAAATGAATGCAATTGTTGTTGTTAACTTGTTTATTGCAGCTTATAATGGTTACAAAT
AAAGCAATAGCATCACAAATTTCACAAATAAAGCATTTTTTTCACTGCATTCTAGTTGTGGTTTGTCCAA
ACTCATCAATGTATCTTAAGGCGTAAATTGTAAGCGTTAATATTTTGTTAAAATTCGCGTTAAATTTTTG
TTAAATCAGCTCATTTTTTAACCAATAGGCCGAAATCGGCAAAATCCCTTATAAATCAAAAGAATAGACC
GAGATAGGGT
[37 nt withheld, positions 6031-6067]
AAAGAACGTGGACTCCAACGTCAAAGG
[49 nt withheld, positions 6095-6143]
T
[91 nt withheld, positions 6145-6235]
G
[124 nt withheld, positions 6237-6360]
CAGGTGGCACTTTTCGGGGAAATGTGCGCGGAACCCCTATTTGTTT
Features (pLannotate 1.2.2; 16 found; start..end, strand, type, name):
     87..444     +  promoter       SV40 promoter: SV40 enhancer and early promoter
    479..1273    +  CDS            NeoR/KanR: aminoglycoside phosphotransferase from Tn5; aph(3')-II (or nptII); confers resistance to neomycin, kanamycin, and G418 (Geneticin®)
   1294..1446    +  CDS            ble (fragment): BLE_KLEPN - Experimental evidence at protein level: Swiss-Prot protein existence level 1. Binding protein with a strong affinity to the bleomycin family of antibiotics. Binds to CL990; an antimitotic-antibiotic compound. From Klebsiella pneumoniae.
   1505..1552    +  polyA_signal   HSV TK poly(A) signal: herpes simplex virus thymidine kinase polyadenylation signal (Cole and Stacy, 1985)
   1643..1659    -  polyA_signal   bGH poly(A) signal (fragment): bovine growth hormone polyadenylation signal
   1881..2469    +  rep_origin     ori: high-copy-number ColE1/pMB1/pBR322/pUC origin of replication
   2644..2947    +  enhancer       CMV enhancer: human cytomegalovirus immediate early enhancer
   2948..3151    +  promoter       CMV promoter: human cytomegalovirus (CMV) immediate early promoter
   3174..3201    +  misc_feature   MCS (fragment): multiple cloning site
   3208..4701    +  CDS            CRY2PHR: N-terminal photolyase homology region of Arabidopsis thaliana cryptochrome 2 binds to CIB1 upon exposure to blue light (Kennedy et al., 2010)
   4702..4718    +  misc_feature   MCS (fragment): multiple cloning site
   4726..5433    +  CDS            mCherry: mCherry is a basic (constitutively fluorescent) red fluorescent protein published in 2004, derived from Discosoma sp.. It is reported to be a very rapidly-maturing monomer with low acid sensitivity.
   5671..5754    +  CDS            large T antigen (fragment): large T antigen from SV40 (simian virus 40)
   5777..5898    +  polyA_signal   SV40 poly(A) signal: SV40 polyadenylation signal
   5932..6360    -  rep_origin     f1 ori (sequence partly withheld): f1 bacteriophage origin of replication; arrow indicates direction of (+) strand synthesis
   6387..85      +  promoter       AmpR promoter (across the origin): bla
