[The description below was written by a language model from this plasmid's Addgene catalogue record and pLannotate feature annotations shown in this document.]
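Description:
CRY2olig-PR is a mammalian expression plasmid built on the CRY2olig-mCherry backbone, designed to express a light-inducible, fluorescently tagged version of the arginine-rich poly-PR dipeptide repeat associated with C9orf72. In bacteria it replicates from a high-copy ColE1/pUC-type origin and is selected with kanamycin. The NeoR/KanR aminoglycoside phosphotransferase gene sits downstream of both a bacterial (AmpR-type) promoter and the SV40 enhancer/early promoter and is terminated by the HSV TK polyadenylation signal, so the same marker can also give G418 resistance in mammalian cells. An f1 origin is also present.

The expression cassette is driven by the CMV immediate-early enhancer and promoter. It encodes the photolyase homology region of Arabidopsis cryptochrome 2 (annotated as CRY2PHR; the CRY2olig variant named in the record is a form with enhanced blue-light-induced clustering), followed in frame by mCherry. The codon-optimised poly-PR sequence was inserted between BsrGI and NotI sites, which places it at the C-terminal end of mCherry. The automated feature table does not annotate this repeat, but an unannotated stretch of roughly 240 nt lies between the end of mCherry and the downstream SV40-derived sequence, consistent with that position. The number of PR repeats is not stated in the record. Transcripts are terminated by the SV40 poly(A) signal.

Blue-light illumination should trigger CRY2olig oligomerisation, giving controllable clustering of the attached poly-PR that can be followed by red fluorescence. The associated study used this approach to examine poly-PR condensate formation and its link to nuclear TDP-43 pathology.
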