Addgene plasmid #218917: CRY2olig-PR
Purpose: Expression of CRY2olig-mCherry fused to a codon-optimised poly-PR sequence
Depositing lab: Tatyana Shelkovnikova. Publication: C9orf72 poly-PR forms anisotropic condensates causative of nuclear TDP-43 pathology. Hodgson RE, Rayment JA, Huang WP, Sanchez Avila A, Ellis BCS, Lin YH, Soni N, Hautbergue GM, Shelkovnikova TA. iScience. 2024 Sep 14;27(10):110937. doi: 10.1016/j.isci.2024.110937. eCollection 2024 Oct 18. PubMed 39391721.
Backbone
  Vector backbone: CRY2olig-mCherry #60032
  Backbone size w/o insert (bp): 6188
  Vector type: Mammalian Expression
Growth in bacteria
  Bacterial resistance: Kanamycin, 50 μg/mL
  Growth temperature: 37°C
  Growth strain: DH5alpha
  Copy number: High Copy
Gene/Insert
  Gene/Insert name: CRY2olig-mCherry tagged poly-PR
  Species: H. sapiens (human)
  Mutation: wild-type
  Promoter: CMV
  Cloning method: Restriction Enzyme; 5′ cloning site BsrGI (unknown if destroyed); 3′ cloning site NotI (unknown if destroyed)
  Sequencing primers: 5′ CMV; 3′ SV40pA-R
Terms and licenses: Academic/Nonprofit Terms; Industry Terms: Not Available to Industry
How to cite: CRY2olig-PR was a gift from Tatyana Shelkovnikova (Addgene plasmid # 218917 ; http://n2t.net/addgene:218917 ; RRID:Addgene_218917)
