>Addgene plasmid #218917 | CRY2olig-PR | depositor full sequence | sequence record 427289 | CRY2olig-PR sequence 1210 bps
NNNNCTNNGNTCTTGGGTCTTGGCCGTGGCCTAGGTCGTGGCCGTGGCCGTGGTCGAGGTCTAGGCCTCG
GGCGTGGCCTCGGCCTAGGTCTAGGACGAGGTCGAGGCCTTGGCCTGGGCCTTGGACGTGGACGTGGCCT
GGGACGGGGCCTTGGCCGAGGTCTTGGCCTTGGTCTTGGTCTGGGGCGAGGTCTAGGTCTGGGTCTAGGC
CGGGGTCTGGGCATCTTGTACAGCTCGTCCATGCCGCCGGTGGAGTGGCGGCCCTCGGCGCGTTCGTACT
GTTCCACGATGGTGTAGTCCTCGTTGTGGGAGGTGATGTCCAACTTGATGTTGACGTTGTAGGCGCCGGG
CAGCTGCACGGGCTTCTTGGCCTTGTAGGTGGTCTTGACCTCAGCGTCGTAGTGGCCGCCGTCCTTCAGC
TTCAGCCTCTGCTTGATCTCGCCCTTCAGGGCGCCGTCCTCGGGGTACATCCGCTCGGAGGAGGCCTCCC
AGCCCATGGTCTTCTTCTGCATTACGGGGCCGTCGGAGGGGAAGTTGGTGCCGCGCAGCTTCACCTTGTA
GATGAACTCGCCGTCCTGCAGGGAGGAGTCCTGGGTCACGGTCACCACGCCGCCGTCCTCGAAGTTCATC
ACGCGCTCCCACTTGAAGCCCTCGGGGAAGGACAGCTTCAAGTAGTCGGGGATGTCGGCGGGGTGCTTCA
CGTAGGCCTTGGAGCCGTACATGAACTGAGGGGACAGGATGTCCCAGGCGAAGGGCAGGGGGCCACCCTT
GGTCACCTTCAGCTTGGCGGTCTGGGTGCCCTCGTAGGGGCGGCCCTCGCCCTCGCCCTCGATCTCGAAC
TCGTGGCCGTTCACGGAGCCCTCCATGTGCACCTTGAAGCGCATGAACTCCTTGATGATGGCCATGTTAT
CCTCCTCGCCCTTGCTCACCATGGTGGCGACCGGTGGATCCCGGGCTGCTGCTCCGATCATGATCTGTGC
TCCACGGGTTCTTGAAATAGCTTTAGCTAGTAGCTCACGAGCTGTGTCGATGTCTACAATGGGTTTCGCA
TAGTTTGTTCCGAGTTCCACACCAAAAAGCTTTGAGTACGGTTAAAGGAACGTCCCATGGATGAAGGATC
CATTCAGTTGGCAATCTCGCAAGCTCGGGAAGCCATTGCCTTAGGTACTCACCTTCGGGGTCAAATTTGG
CGCCCTTGTAAACCNGGGAA
